Addgene plasmid #49337: pME-TA
Purpose: Middle entry vector with TA-cloning linker
Depositing lab: Heather Verkade. Depositing organization: Monash University.
Backbone
  Vector backbone: pME vector
  Backbone manufacturer: Invitrogen
  Total vector size (bp): 3331
  Modifications to backbone: TA-cloning linker containing EGFP has been added between the attB sites.
  Vector type: Gateway cloning vector
Growth in bacteria
  Bacterial resistance: Kanamycin, 50 μg/mL
  Growth temperature: 37°C
  Growth strain: DH5alpha
  Copy number: High Copy
Gene/Insert
  Gene/Insert name: TA-cloning linker containing EGFP
  Insert size (bp): 790
  Cloning method: Restriction Enzyme; 5′ cloning site AleI (destroyed during cloning); 3′ cloning site XhoI (not destroyed)
  Sequencing primers: 5′ m13F; 3′ m13R
Terms and licenses: Academic/Nonprofit Terms; Industry Terms: Not Available to Industry
How to cite: pME-TA was a gift from Heather Verkade (Addgene plasmid # 49337 ; http://n2t.net/addgene:49337 ; RRID:Addgene_49337)
