[The description below was written by a language model from this plasmid's Addgene catalogue record and pLannotate feature annotations shown in this document.]
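Description:
pME-TA is a 3,331 bp Gateway middle entry vector built on an Invitrogen pME backbone and intended as an intermediate cloning plasmid in E. coli, not as an expression construct. It is maintained at high copy through a ColE1/pUC-type origin and selected with kanamycin via the KanR aminoglycoside phosphotransferase gene. As is typical of Gateway entry backbones, rrnB T1 and T2 transcription terminators sit upstream of the recombination cassette to insulate it from read-through. The short lacI and lacZα fragments that were annotated appear to be non-functional backbone remnants. M13 forward and reverse primer sites flank the cassette for sequencing, and a T7 promoter lies just outside attL2, oriented back toward the insert.

The payload is a roughly 790 bp "TA-cloning linker containing EGFP", placed between the recombination sites by restriction cloning (AleI destroyed, XhoI retained). The catalogue text calls these attB sites, but the feature table annotates them as attL1 and attL2, which is what is expected for an entry clone that takes part in LR Clonase reactions. The EGFP coding sequence, in its mammalian codon-optimised form, occupies most of the space between them, and no promoter is annotated upstream of it within the cassette. The stated purpose is to let PCR products be inserted by TA cloning to generate middle entry clones, avoiding a BP recombination step. These clones can then be recombined into destination vectors, usually together with 5′ and 3′ entry elements in multisite Gateway assemblies. The record does not state how the T-overhangs are generated, or whether EGFP acts as a removable stuffer or as a fusion partner.
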