Features (pLannotate 1.2.2; 10 found; start..end, strand, type, name):
    121..213     +  CDS            lacI (fragment): lac repressor; lacI; The lac repressor binds to the lac operator to inhibit transcription in E. coli. This inhibition can be relieved by adding lactose or isopropyl-β-D-thiogalactopyranoside (IPTG).
    268..295     -  terminator     rrnB T2 terminator: transcription terminator T2 from the E. coli rrnB gene
    427..470     +  terminator     rrnB T1 terminator: Escherichia coli rrnB; transcription terminator T1 from the E. coli rrnB gene
    517..553     -  CDS            lacZα (fragment): LacZα fragment of β-galactosidase; lacZ fragment
    569..668     +  protein_bind   attL1: mutant version of attL; recombination site for the Gateway® LR reaction LR Clonase™
    702..1421    +  CDS            EGFP: the original enhanced GFP (Yang et al., 1996) mammalian codon-optimized
   1456..1555    -  protein_bind   attL2: mutant version of attL; recombination site for the Gateway® LR reaction LR Clonase™
   1573..1591    -  promoter       T7 promoter: promoter for bacteriophage T7 RNA polymerase
   1725..2534    +  CDS            KanR: aminoglycoside phosphotransferase; aph(3')-Ia; confers resistance to kanamycin in bacteria or G418 (Geneticin®) in eukaryotes
   2681..3269    +  rep_origin     ori: high-copy-number ColE1/pMB1/pBR322/pUC origin of replication
>Addgene plasmid #49337 | pME-TA | depositor full sequence | sequence record 73126 | pME-TA sequence 3331 bps
CTTTCCTGCGTTATCCCCTGATTCTGTGGATAACCGTATTACCGCCTTTGAGTGAGCTGATACCGCTCGC
CGCAGCCGAACGACCGAGCGCAGCGAGTCAGTGAGCGAGGAAGCGGAAGAGCGCCCAATACGCAAACCGC
CTCTCCCCGCGCGTTGGCCGATTCATTAATGCAGCTGGCACGACAGGTTTCCCGACTGGAAAGCGGGCAG
TGAGCGCAACGCAATTAATACGCGTACCGCTAGCCAGGAAGAGTTTGTAGAAACGCAAAAAGGCCATCCG
TCAGGATGGCCTTCTGCTTAGTTTGATGCCTGGCAGTTTATGGCGGGCGTCCTGCCCGCCACCCTCCGGG
CCGTTGCTTCACAACGTTCAAATCCGCTCCCGGCGGATTTGTCCTACTCAGGAGAGCGTTCACCGACAAA
CAACAGATAAAACGAAAGGCCCAGTCTTCCGACTGAGCCTTTCGTTTTATTTGATGCCTGGCAGTTCCCT
ACTCTCGCGTTAACGCTAGCATGGATGTTTTCCCAGTCACGACGTTGTAAAACGACGGCCAGTCTTAAGC
TCGGGCCCCAAATAATGATTTTATTTTGACTGATAGTGACCTGTTCGTTGCAACACATTGATGAGCAATG
CTTTTTTATAATGCCAACTTTGTACAAAAAAGCAGGCTCCGCCACCAGTACCAATACTTGTATGGGATAT
CATGGTGAGCAAGGGCGAGGAGCTGTTCACCGGGGTGGTGCCCATCCTGGTCGAGCTGGACGGCGACGTA
AACGGCCACAAGTTCAGCGTGTCCGGCGAGGGCGAGGGCGATGCCACCTACGGCAAGCTGACCCTGAAGT
TCATCTGCACCACCGGCAAGCTGCCCGTGCCCTGGCCCACCCTCGTGACCACCCTGACCTACGGCGTGCA
GTGCTTCAGCCGCTACCCCGACCACATGAAGCAGCACGACTTCTTCAAGTCCGCCATGCCCGAAGGCTAC
GTCCAGGAGCGCACCATCTTCTTCAAGGACGACGGCAACTACAAGACCCGCGCCGAGGTGAAGTTCGAGG
GCGACACCCTGGTGAACCGCATCGAGCTGAAGGGCATCGACTTCAAGGAGGACGGCAACATCCTGGGGCA
CAAGCTGGAGTACAACTACAACAGCCACAACGTCTATATCATGGCCGACAAGCAGAAGAACGGCATCAAG
GTGAACTTCAAGATCCGCCACAACATCGAGGACGGCAGCGTGCAGCTCGCCGACCACTACCAGCAGAACA
CCCCCATCGGCGACGGCCCCGTGCTGCTGCCCGACAACCACTACCTGAGCACCCAGTCCGCCCTGAGCAA
AGACCCCAACGAGAAGCGCGATCACATGGTCCTGCTGGAGTTCGTGACCGCCGCCGGGATCACTCTCGGC
ATGGACGAGCTGTACAAGTAACCATACAAGTATTGGCTCGAGGATGGGGACTGACACCCAGCTTTCTTGT
ACAAAGTTGGCATTATAAGAAAGCATTGCTTATCAATTTGTTGCAACGAACAGGTCACTATCAGTCAAAA
TAAAATCATTATTTGCCATCCAGCTGATATCCCCTATAGTGAGTCGTATTACATGGTCATAGCTGTTTCC
TGGCAGCTCTGGCCCGTGTCTCAAAATCTCTGATGTTACATTGCACAAGATAAAATAATATCATCATGAA
CAATAAAACTGTCTGCTTACATAAACAGTAATACAAGGGGTGTTATGAGCCATATTCAACGGGAAACGTC
GAGGCCGCGATTAAATTCCAACATGGATGCTGATTTATATGGGTATAAATGGGCTCGCGATAATGTCGGG
CAATCAGGTGCGACAATCTATCGCTTGTATGGGAAGCCCGATGCGCCAGAGTTGTTTCTGAAACATGGCA
AAGGTAGCGTTGCCAATGATGTTACAGATGAGATGGTCAGACTAAACTGGCTGACGGAATTTATGCCTCT
TCCGACCATCAAGCATTTTATCCGTACTCCTGATGATGCATGGTTACTCACCACTGCGATCCCCGGAAAA
ACAGCATTCCAGGTATTAGAAGAATATCCTGATTCAGGTGAAAATATTGTTGATGCGCTGGCAGTGTTCC
TGCGCCGGTTGCATTCGATTCCTGTTTGTAATTGTCCTTTTAACAGCGATCGCGTATTTCGTCTCGCTCA
GGCGCAATCACGAATGAATAACGGTTTGGTTGATGCGAGTGATTTTGATGACGAGCGTAATGGCTGGCCT
GTTGAACAAGTCTGGAAAGAAATGCATAAACTTTTGCCATTCTCACCGGATTCAGTCGTCACTCATGGTG
ATTTCTCACTTGATAACCTTATTTTTGACGAGGGGAAATTAATAGGTTGTATTGATGTTGGACGAGTCGG
AATCGCAGACCGATACCAGGATCTTGCCATCCTATGGAACTGCCTCGGTGAGTTTTCTCCTTCATTACAG
AAACGGCTTTTTCAAAAATATGGTATTGATAATCCTGATATGAATAAATTGCAGTTTCATTTGATGCTCG
ATGAGTTTTTCTAATCAGAATTGGTTAATTGGTTGTAACACTGGCAGAGCATTACGCTGACTTGACGGGA
CGGCGCAAGCTCATGACCAAAATCCCTTAACGTGAGTTACGCGTCGTTCCACTGAGCGTCAGACCCCGTA
GAAAAGATCAAAGGATCTTCTTGAGATCCTTTTTTTCTGCGCGTAATCTGCTGCTTGCAAACAAAAAAAC
CACCGCTACCAGCGGTGGTTTGTTTGCCGGATCAAGAGCTACCAACTCTTTTTCCGAAGGTAACTGGCTT
CAGCAGAGCGCAGATACCAAATACTGTTCTTCTAGTGTAGCCGTAGTTAGGCCACCACTTCAAGAACTCT
GTAGCACCGCCTACATACCTCGCTCTGCTAATCCTGTTACCAGTGGCTGCTGCCAGTGGCGATAAGTCGT
GTCTTACCGGGTTGGACTCAAGACGATAGTTACCGGATAAGGCGCAGCGGTCGGGCTGAACGGGGGGTTC
GTGCACACAGCCCAGCTTGGAGCGAACGACCTACACCGAACTGAGATACCTACAGCGTGAGCTATGAGAA
AGCGCCACGCTTCCCGAAGGGAGAAAGGCGGACAGGTATCCGGTAAGCGGCAGGGTCGGAACAGGAGAGC
GCACGAGGGAGCTTCCAGGGGGAAACGCCTGGTATCTTTATAGTCCTGTCGGGTTTCGCCACCTCTGACT
TGAGCGTCGATTTTTGTGATGCTCGTCAGGGGGGCGGAGCCTATGGAAAAACGCCAGCAACGCGGCCTTT
TTACGGTTCCTGGCCTTTTGCTGGCCTTTTGCTCACATGTT
