>Addgene plasmid #49337 | pME-TA | addgene partial sequence | sequence record 77860 | M13_pUC_fwd
TGAGCAATGCTTTTTTATAATGCCAACTTTGTACAAAAAAGCAGGCTCCGCCACCAGTACCAATACTTGT
ATGGGATATCATGGTGAGCAAGGGCGAGGAGCTGTTCACCGGGGTGGTGCCCATCCTGGTCGAGCTGGAC
GGCGACGTAAACGGCCACAAGTTCAGCGTGTCCGGCGAGGGCGAGGGCGATGCCACCTACGGCAAGCTGA
CCCTGAAGTTCATCTGCACCACCGGCAAGCTGCCCGTGCCCTGGCCCACCCTCGTGACCACCCTGACCTA
CGGCGTGCAGTGCTTCAGCCGCTACCCCGACCACATGAAGCAGCACGACTTCTTCAAGTCCGCCATGCCC
GAAGGCTACGTCCAGGAGCGCACCATCTTCTTCAAGGACGACGGCAACTACAAGACCCGCGCCGAGGTGA
AGTTCGAGGGCGACACCCTGGTGAACCGCATCGAGCTGAAGGGCATCGACTTCAAGGAGGACGGCAACAT
CCTGGGGCACAAGCTGGAGTACAACTACAACAGCCACAACGTCTATATCATGGCCGACAAGCAGAAGAAC
GGCATCAAGGTGAACTTCAAGATCCGCCACAACATCGAGGACGGCAGCGTGCAGCTCGCCGACCACTACC
AGCAGAACACCCCCATCGGCGACGGCCCCGTGCTGCTGCCCGACAACCACTACCTGAGCACCCAGTCCGC
CCTGAGCAAAGACCCCAACGAGAAGCGCGATCACATGGTCCTGCTGGAGTTCGTGACCGCCGCCGGGATC
ACTCTCGGCATGGACGAGCTGTACAAGTAACCATACAAGTATTGGCTCGAGGATGGGGACTGACACCCAG
CTTTCTTGTACAAAGTTGGCATTATAAGAAAGCATTGCTTATCAATTTGTTGCAACGAACAGGTCACTAT
CAGTCAAAATAAAATCATTATTTGC
